Addgene plasmid #236764: PB-2G-CNCB
Purpose: (Empty Backbone) A piggybac-based cloning vector containing dual sgRNAs for spCas9 and CAG promoter-driven nuclear-localized Clover-T2A-BSR.
Depositing lab: Kazutoshi Takahashi. Depositing organization: Kyoto University, Center for iPS Cell Research and Application. Publication: EIF3D safeguards the homeostasis of key signaling pathways in human primed pluripotency. Okubo C, Nakamura M, Sato M, Shichino Y, Mito M, Takashima Y, Iwasaki S, Takahashi K. Sci Adv. 2025 Apr 11;11(15):eadq5484. doi: 10.1126/sciadv.adq5484. Epub 2025 Apr 9. PubMed 40203091.
Backbone
  Vector backbone: PB-U6-CNCB
  Backbone manufacturer: Synthetic
  Backbone size (bp): 8339
  Modifications to backbone: The hU6-BbsI stuffer-CR3 fragment was inserted into the SfiI/PstXI site of PB-U6-CNCB.
  Vector type: Mammalian Expression ; PiggyBac
  Promoter: mouse U6 promoter, human U6 promoter, CAG promoter
  Selectable markers: Blasticidin
Growth in bacteria
  Bacterial resistance: Ampicillin, 100 μg/mL
  Growth temperature: 37°C
  Growth strain: DH5alpha
  Copy number: High Copy
Gene/Insert
  Cloning method: Ligation Independent Cloning
  Sequencing primers: 5′ GAGGCTTAATGTGCGATAAAAGA
Terms and licenses: Academic/Nonprofit Terms; Industry Terms: Not Available to Industry
How to cite: PB-2G-CNCB was a gift from Kazutoshi Takahashi (Addgene plasmid # 236764 ; http://n2t.net/addgene:236764 ; RRID:Addgene_236764)
