[The description below was written by a language model from this plasmid's Addgene catalogue record and pLannotate feature annotations shown in this document.]
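Description:
PB-2G-CNCB is an empty piggyBac transposon cloning vector for mammalian cells, built to deliver two SpCas9 guide RNAs together with a fluorescent and drug-selectable marker. It derives from the synthetic backbone PB-U6-CNCB, into which a fragment carrying a human U6 promoter, a BbsI stuffer and a "CR3" scaffold was inserted. In E. coli it is maintained as a high-copy plasmid through a ColE1/pUC-type origin with ampicillin resistance. It also carries an f1 origin and remnants of a lacZα/lac promoter cloning region.

The catalogue entry lists two RNA polymerase III promoters, mouse U6 and human U6, each intended to drive one sgRNA. The automated feature table annotates only the human U6 promoter and a single S. pyogenes tracrRNA-derived scaffold fragment, so the mouse U6 unit and second scaffold are presumably present but unrecognised by the annotation tool. The piggyBac terminal repeats are likewise not annotated. A loxP site lies between the annotated U6 promoter and the scaffold, but the record does not state its purpose. Short hits to lambda phage portal protein and hare β-globin are probably incidental matches.

Downstream, a CAG promoter (CMV enhancer, chicken β-actin promoter and chimeric intron) drives Clover fused to three N-terminal SV40 nuclear localization signals. Clover is linked by a T2A self-cleaving peptide to the blasticidin S deaminase gene bsr, and the transcript ends in an SV40 polyadenylation signal. One transcript therefore yields both nuclear green fluorescence and blasticidin resistance.

Co-delivery with piggyBac transposase would allow stable genomic integration, after which cells carrying the guide pair can be selected or tracked. The vector encodes no Cas9, which must be supplied separately. The associated publication concerns signaling in human primed pluripotent stem cells.
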