Features (pLannotate 1.2.2; 25 found; start..end, strand, type, name):
      1..105     -  promoter       AmpR promoter: bla
    158..586     -  rep_origin     f1 ori (sequence partly withheld): f1 bacteriophage origin of replication; arrow indicates direction of (+) strand synthesis
    591..746     -  CDS            lacZα (fragment): LacZα fragment of β-galactosidase; lacZ fragment
    748..867     +  CDS            B (fragment): PORTL_LAMBD - Experimental evidence at protein level: Swiss-Prot protein existence level 1. Forms the portal vertex of the capsid (PubMed:6228056, PubMed:6232391). This portal plays critical roles in head assembly, genome packaging, neck/tail attachment, and genome ejection (Probable). The portal protein multimerizes as a single ring-shaped homododecamer arranged around a central channel (PubMed:6232391). Binds to the terminase subunits to form the packaging machine (PubMed:7799432). From Escherichia phage lambda (Bacteriophage lambda).
   1371..1611    +  promoter       U6 promoter: RNA polymerase III promoter for human U6 snRNA
   1953..1986    +  protein_bind   loxP: Cre-mediated recombination occurs in the 8-bp core sequence (GCATACAT). Cre recombinase
   2111..2178    +  misc_RNA       tracrRNA (fragment): trans-activating CRISPR RNA for the Streptococcus pyogenes CRISPR/Cas9 system
   2330..2633    +  enhancer       CMV enhancer: human cytomegalovirus immediate early enhancer
   2635..2912    +  promoter       chicken β-actin promoter: No description available
   2913..3929    +  intron         chimeric intron: chimera between introns from chicken β-actin and rabbit β-globin
   3927..3983    +  CDS            HBB (fragment): HBB_LEPEU - Experimental evidence at protein level: Swiss-Prot protein existence level 1. Involved in oxygen transport from the lung to the various peripheral tissues. From Lepus europaeus (European hare).
   3994..4014    +  CDS            SV40 NLS: nuclear localization signal of SV40 (simian virus 40) large T antigen
   4018..4038    +  CDS            SV40 NLS: nuclear localization signal of SV40 (simian virus 40) large T antigen
   4042..4062    +  CDS            SV40 NLS: nuclear localization signal of SV40 (simian virus 40) large T antigen
   4078..4794    +  CDS            Clover: Clover is a basic (constitutively fluorescent) green/yellow fluorescent protein published in 2012, derived from Aequorea victoria. It is reported to be a rapidly-maturing weak dimer with high acid sensitivity.
   4849..5268    +  CDS            bsr: BSR_BACCE - Experimental evidence at protein level: Swiss-Prot protein existence level 1. Catalyzes the deamination of the cytosine moiety of the antibiotics blasticidin S, cytomycin and acetylblasticidin S. From Bacillus cereus.
   5284..5405    +  polyA_signal   SV40 poly(A) signal: SV40 polyadenylation signal
   5423..5515    +  ncRNA          G-CSF SLDE: Accession: RF00183 - G-CSF factor stem-loop destabilising element (SLDE)
   6212..6679    +  CDS            B (fragment): PORTL_LAMBD - Experimental evidence at protein level: Swiss-Prot protein existence level 1. Forms the portal vertex of the capsid (PubMed:6228056, PubMed:6232391). This portal plays critical roles in head assembly, genome packaging, neck/tail attachment, and genome ejection (Probable). The portal protein multimerizes as a single ring-shaped homododecamer arranged around a central channel (PubMed:6232391). Binds to the terminase subunits to form the packaging machine (PubMed:7799432). From Escherichia phage lambda (Bacteriophage lambda).
   6717..6733    -  protein_bind   lac operator: The lac repressor binds to the lac operator to inhibit transcription in E. coli. This inhibition can be relieved by adding lactose or isopropyl-β-D-thiogalactopyranoside (IPTG). lac repressor encoded by lacI
   6741..6771    -  promoter       lac promoter: promoter for the E. coli lac operon
   6786..6807    -  protein_bind   CAP binding site: CAP binding activates transcription in the presence of cAMP. E. coli catabolite activator protein
   6820..6912    -  CDS            lacI (fragment): lac repressor; lacI; The lac repressor binds to the lac operator to inhibit transcription in E. coli. This inhibition can be relieved by adding lactose or isopropyl-β-D-thiogalactopyranoside (IPTG).
   7093..7681    -  rep_origin     ori: high-copy-number ColE1/pMB1/pBR322/pUC origin of replication
   7852..8712    -  CDS            AmpR: β-lactamase; bla; confers resistance to ampicillin, carbenicillin, and related antibiotics
>Addgene plasmid #236764 | PB-2G-CNCB | addgene full sequence | sequence record 473439 | Addgene NGS Result
ACTCTTCCTTTTTCAATATTATTGAAGCATTTATCAGGGTTATTGTCTCATGAGCGGATACATATTTGAA
TGTATTTAGAAAAATAAACAAATAGGGGTTCCGCGCACATTTCCCCGAAAAGTGCCACCTAAATTGTAAG
CGTTAATATTTTGTTAAAATTCGCGTTAAATTTTTGTTAAATCAGCTCATTTTTTAACCAATAGGCCGAA
ATCGGCAAAATCCCTTATAAATCAAAAGAATAGACCGAGATAGGGT
[37 nt withheld, positions 257-293]
AAAGAACGTGGACTCCAACGTCAAAGG
[49 nt withheld, positions 321-369]
T
[91 nt withheld, positions 371-461]
G
[124 nt withheld, positions 463-586]
CCCATTCGCCATTCAGGCTGCGCAACTGTTGGGAAGGGCGATCGGTGCGGGCCTCTTCGCTATTACGCCA
GCTGGCGAAAGGGGGATGTGCTGCAAGGCGATTAAGTTGGGTAACGCCAGGGTTTTCCCAGTCACGACGT
TGTAAAACGACGGCCAGTGAGCGCGCCTCGTTCATTCACGTTTTTGAACCCGTGGAGGACGGGCAGACTC
GCGGTGCAAATGTGTTTTACAGCGTGATGGAGCAGATGAAGATGCTCGACACGCTGCAGAACACGCAGCT
AGATTAACCCTAGAAAGATAATCATATTGTGACGTACGTTAAAGATAATCATGTGTAAAATTGACGCATG
TGTTTTATCGGTCTGTATATCGAGGTTTATTTATTAATTTGAATAGATATTAAGTTTTATTATATTTACA
CTTACATACTAATAATAAATTCAACAAACAATTTATTTATGTTTATTTATTTATTAAAAAAAACAAAAAC
TCAAAATTTCTTCTATAAAGTAACAAAACTTTTATGAGGGACAGCCCCCCCCCAAAGCCCCCAGGGATGT
AATTACGTCCCTCCCCCGCTAGGGGGCAGCAGCGAGCCGCCCGGGGCTCCGCTCCGGTCCGGCGCTCCCC
CCGCATCCCCGAGCCGGCAGCGTGCGGGGACAGCCCGGGCACGGGGAAGGTGGCACGGGATCGCTTTCCT
CTGAACGCTTCTCGCTGCTCTTTGAGCCTGCAGACACCTGGGGGGATACGGGGAAAAGGCCTCCACGGCC
CGATGAGGCCCTTGGAGGGCCTATTTCCCATGATTCCTTCATATTTGCATATACGATACAAGGCTGTTAG
AGAGATAATTGGAATTAATTTGACTGTAAACACAAAGATATTAGTACAAAATACGTGACGTAGAAAGTAA
TAATTTCTTGGGTAGTTTGCAGTTTTAAAATTATGTTTTAAAATGGACTATCATATGCTTACCGTAACTT
GAAAGTATTTCGATTTCTTGGCTTTATATATCTTGTGGAAAGGACGAAACACCGCGTCTTCGAATGAAGA
CACGTTTCAGAGCTAAGCACAAGAGTGCATAGCAAGTTGAAATAAGGCTAGTCCGTTTACAACTTGAAAA
AGTGGCACCCGAGTCGGGTGCTTTTTTTGCTCGAATCTACACTCAGCTCGAGGATCCGACGCGCCATCTC
TAGGCCCGCGCCGGCCCCCTCGCACGGACTTGTGGGAGAAGCTCGGCTACTCCCCTGCCCCGGTTAATTT
GCATATAATATTTCCTAGTAACTATAGAGGCTTAATGTGCGATAAAAGACAGATAATCTGTTCTTTTTAA
TACTAGCTACATTTTACATGATAGGCTTGGATTTCTATAACTTCGTATAGCATACATTATACGAAGTTAT
AAACAGCACAAAAGGAAACTCACCCTAACTGTAAAGTAATTGTGTGTTTTGAGACTATAAGTATCCCTTG
GAGAACCACCTTGTTGGGGAGACGCGTTACGTCTCCGTTTAAGAGCTATGCTGGAAACAGCATAGCAAGT
TTAAATAAGGCTAGTCCGTTATCAACTTGAAAAAGTGGCACCGAGTCGGTGCTTTTTTTCTCGAGTACTA
GGATCCATTAGGCGGCCGCGTGGATAACCGTATTACCGCCATGCATCCCGGGTGACTGACTGAGCGGCCG
CACTAGTTATTAATAGTAATCAATTACGGGGTCATTAGTTCATAGCCCATATATGGAGTTCCGCGTTACA
TAACTTACGGTAAATGGCCCGCCTGGCTGACCGCCCAACGACCCCCGCCCATTGACGTCAATAATGACGT
ATGTTCCCATAGTAACGCCAATAGGGACTTTCCATTGACGTCAATGGGTGGAGTATTTACGGTAAACTGC
CCACTTGGCAGTACATCAAGTGTATCATATGCCAAGTACGCCCCCTATTGACGTCAATGACGGTAAATGG
CCCGCCTGGCATTATGCCCAGTACATGACCTTATGGGACTTTCCTACTTGGCAGTACATCTACGTATTAG
TCATCGCTATTACCATGGTCGAGGTGAGCCCCACGTTCTGCTTCACTCTCCCCATCTCCCCCCCCTCCCC
ACCCCCAATTTTGTATTTATTTATTTTTTAATTATTTTGTGCAGCGATGGGGGCGGGGGGGGGGGGGGGG
CGCGCGCCAGGSGGGGSGGGGSGGGGSGRGGGGSGGGGSGGGGSGRGGSGGRGAGGTGCGGCGGCAGCCA
ATCAGAGCGGCGCGCTCCGAAAGTTTCCTTTTATGGCGAGGCGGCGGCGGCGGCGGCCCTATAAAAAGCG
AAGCGCGCGGCGGGCGGGAGTCGCTGCGCGCTGCCTTCGCCCCGTGCCCCGCTCCGCCGCCGCCTCGCGC
CGCCCGCCCCGGCTCTGACTGACCGCGTTACTCCCACAGGTGAGCGGGCGGGACGGCCCTTCTCCTCCGG
GCTGTAATTAGCGCTTGGTTTAATGACGGCTTGTTTCTTTTCTGTGGCTGCGTGAAAGCCTTGAGGGGCT
CCGGGAGGGCCCTTTGTGCGGGGGGAGCGGCTCGGGGGGTGCGTGCGTGTGTGTGTGCGTGGGGAGCGCC
GCGTGCGGCTCCGCGCTGCCCGGCGGCTGTGAGCGCTGCGGGCGCGGCGCGGGGCTTTGTGCGCTCCGCA
GTGTGCGCGAGGGGAGCGCGGCCGGGGGCGGTGCCCCGCGGTGCGGGGGGGGCTGCGAGGGGAACAAAGG
CTGCGTGCGGGGTGTGTGCGTGGGGGGGTGAGCAGGGGGTGTGGGCGCGTCGGTCGGGCTGCAACCCCCC
CTGCACCCCCCTCCCCGAGTTGCTGAGCACGGCCCGGCTTCGGGTGCGGGGCTCCGTACGGGGCGTGGCG
CGGGGCTCGCCGTGCCGGGCGGGGGGTGGCGGCAGGTGGGGGTGCCGGGCGGGGCGGGGCCGCCTCGGGC
CGGGGRGGGCTCGGGGGAGGGGCGCGGCGGCCCCCGGAGCGCCGGCGGCTGTCGAGGCGCGGCGAGCCGC
AGCCATTGCCTTTTATGGTAATCGTGCGAGAGGGCGCAGGGACTTCCTTTGTCCCAAATCTGTGCGGAGC
CGAAATCTGGGAGGCGCCGCCGCACCCCCTCTAGCGGGCGCGGGGCGAAGCGGTGCGGCGCCGGCAGGAA
GGAAATGGGCGGGGAGGGCCTTCGTGCGTCGCCGCGCCGCCGTCCCCTTCTCCCTCTCCAGCCTCGGGGC
TGTCCGCGGGGGGACGGCTGCCTTCGGGGGGGACGGGGCAGGGCGGGGTTCGGCTTCTGGCGTGTGACCG
GCGGCTCTAGAGCCTCTGCTAACCATGTTCATGCCTTCTTCTTTTTCCTACAGCTCCTGGGCAACGTGCT
GGTTATTGTGCTGTCTCATCATTTTGGCAAAGAATTCCGCCACCATGCCAAAAAAGAAGAGAAAGGTAGA
TCCAAAAAAGAAGAGAAAGGTAGATCCAAAAAAGAAGAGAAAGGTACACGTGTCAACGCGTATGGTGAGC
AAGGGCGAGGAGCTGTTCACCGGGGTGGTGCCCATCCTGGTCGAGCTGGACGGCGACGTAAACGGCCACA
AGTTCAGCGTCCGCGGCGAGGGCGAGGGCGATGCCACCAACGGCAAGCTGACCCTGAAGTTCATCTGCAC
CACCGGCAAGCTGCCCGTGCCCTGGCCCACCCTCGTGACCACCTTCGGCTACGGCGTGGCCTGCTTCAGC
CGCTACCCCGACCACATGAAGCAGCACGACTTCTTCAAGTCCGCCATGCCCGAAGGCTACGTCCAGGAGC
GCACCATCTCTTTCAAGGACGACGGTACCTACAAGACCCGCGCCGAGGTGAAGTTCGAGGGCGACACCCT
GGTGAACCGCATCGAGCTGAAGGGCATCGACTTCAAGGAGGACGGCAACATCCTGGGGCACAAGCTGGAG
TACAACTTCAACAGCCACAACGTCTATATCACGGCCGACAAGCAGAAGAACGGCATCAAGGCTAACTTCA
AGATCCGCCACAACGTTGAGGACGGCAGCGTGCAGCTCGCCGACCACTACCAGCAGAACACCCCCATCGG
CGACGGCCCCGTGCTGCTGCCCGACAACCACTACCTGAGCCATCAGTCCGCCCTGAGCAAAGACCCCAAC
GAGAAGCGCGATCACATGGTCCTGCTGGAGTTCGTGACCGCCGCCGGGATTACACATGGCATGGACGAGC
TGTACAAGGAGGGCAGAGGAAGCCTTCTAACATGCGGTGACGTGGAGGAGAATCCCGGCCCTATGAAAAC
CTTCAACATCTCCCAGCAGGATCTAGAATTAGTAGAAGTAGCGACAGAGAAGATTACAATGCTTTATGAG
GATAATAAACATCATGTGGGAGCGGCAATTCGTACGAAAACAGGAGAAATCATTTCGGCAGTACATATTG
AAGCGTATATAGGACGAGTAACTGTTTGTGCAGAAGCCATTGCGATTGGTAGTGCAGTTTCGAATGGACA
AAAGGATTTTGACACGATTGTAGCTGTTAGACACCCTTATTCTGACGAAGTAGATAGAAGTATTCGAGTG
GTAAGTCCTTGTGGTATGTGTAGGGAGTTGATTTCAGACTATGCACCAGATTGTTTTGTGTTAATAGAAA
TGAATGGCAAGTTAGTCAAAACTACGATTGAAGAACTCATTCCACTCAAATATACCCGAAATTAAGTTAA
CTAACTAAACTTGTTTATTGCAGCTTATAATGGTTACAAATAAAGCAATAGCATCACAAATTTCACAAAT
AAAGCATTTTTTTCACTGCATTCTAGTTGTGGTTTGTCCAAACTCATCAATGTATCTTATCATGTCTGGA
ATTGACTCAAATGATGTCAATTAGTCTATCAGAAGCTCATCTGGTCTCCCTTCCGGGGGACAAGACATCC
CTGTTTAATATTTAAACAGCAGTGTTCCCAAACTGGGTTCTTATATCCCTTGCTCTGGTCAACCAGGTTG
CAGGGTTTCCTGTCCTCACAGGAACGAAGTCCCTAAAGAAACAGTGGCAGCCAGGTTTAGCCCCGGAATT
GACTGGATTCCTTTTTTAGGGCCCATTGGTATGGCTTTTTCCCCGTATCCCCCCAGGTGTCTGCAGGCTC
AAAGAGCAGCGAGAAGCGTTCAGAGGAAAGCGATCCCGTGCCACCTTCCCCGTGCCCGGGCTGTCCCCGC
ACGCTGCCGGCTCGGGGATGCGGGGGGAGCGCCGGACCGGAGCGGAGCCCCGGGCGGCTCGCTGCTGCCC
CCTAGCGGGGGAGGGACGTAATTACATCCCTGGGGGCTTTGGGGGGGGGCTGTCCCTGATATCTATAACA
AGAAAATATATATATAATAAGTTATCACGTAAGTAGAACATGAAATAACAATATAATTATCGTATGAGTT
AAATCTTAAAAGTCACGTAAAAGATAATCATGCGTCATTTTGACTCACGCGGTCGTTATAGTTCAAAATC
AGTGACACTTACCGCATTGACAAGCACGCCTCACGGGAGCTCCAAGCGGCGACTGAGATGTCCTAAATGC
ACAGCGACGGATTCGCGCTATTTAGAAAGAGAGAGCAATATTTCAAGAATGCATGCGTCAATTTTACGCA
GACTATCTTTCTAGGGTTAATCTAGCTGCATCAGGATCATATCGTCGGGTCTTTTTTCCGGCTCAGTCAT
CGCCCAAGCTGGCGCTATCTGGGCATCGGGGAGGAAGAAGCCCGTGCCTTTTCCCGCGAGGTTGAAGCGG
CATGGAAAGAGTTTGCCGAGGATGACTGCTGCTGCATTGACGTTGAGCGAAAACGCACGTTTACCATGAT
GATTCGGGAAGGTGTGGCCATGCACGCCTTTAACGGTGAACTGTTCGTTCAGGCCACCTGGGATACCAGT
TCGTCGCGGCTTTTCCGGACACAGTTCCGGATGGTCAGCCCGAAGCGCATCAGCAACCCGAACAATACCG
GCGACAGCCGGAACTGCCGTGCCGGTGTGCAGATTAATGACAGCGGTGCGGCGCTGGGATATTACGTCAG
CGAGGACGGGTATCCTGGCTGGATGCCGCAGAAATGGACATGGATACCCCGTGAGTTACCCGGCGGGCGC
GCTTGGCGTAATCATGGTCATAGCTGTTTCCTGTGTGAAATTGTTATCCGCTCACAATTCCACACAACAT
ACGAGCCGGAAGCATAAAGTGTAAAGCCTGGGGTGCCTAATGAGTGAGCTAACTCACATTAATTGCGTTG
CGCTCACTGCCCGCTTTCCAGTCGGGAAACCTGTCGTGCCAGCTGCATTAATGAATCGGCCAACGCGCGG
GGAGAGGCGGTTTGCGTATTGGGCGCTCTTGCTTCCTCGCTCACTGACTCGCTGCGCTCGGTCGTTCGGC
TGCGGCGAGCGGTATCAGCTCACTCAAAGGCGGTAATACGGTTATCCACAGAATCAGGGGATAACGCAGG
AAAGAACATGTGAGCAAAAGGCCAGCAAAAGGCCAGGAACCGTAAAAAGGCCGCGTTGCTGGCGTTTTTC
CATAGGCTCCGCCCCCCTGACGAGCATCACAAAAATCGACGCTCAAGTCAGAGGTGGCGAAACCCGACAG
GACTATAAAGATACCAGGCGTTTCCCCCTGGAAGCTCCCTCGTGCGCTCTCCTGTTCCGACCCTGCCGCT
TACCGGATACCTGTCCGCCTTTCTCCCTTCGGGAAGCGTGGCGCTTTCTCATAGCTCACGCTGTAGGTAT
CTCAGTTCGGTGTAGGTCGTTCGCTCCAAGCTGGGCTGTGTGCACGAACCCCCCGTTCAGCCCGACCGCT
GCGCCTTATCCGGTAACTATCGTCTTGAGTCCAACCCGGTAAGACACGACTTATCGCCACTGGCAGCAGC
CACTGGTAACAGGATTAGCAGAGCGAGGTATGTAGGCGGTGCTACAGAGTTCTTGAAGTGGTGGCCTAAC
TACGGCTACACTAGAAGAACAGTATTTGGTATCTGCGCTCTGCTGAAGCCAGTTACCTTCGGAAAAAGAG
TTGGTAGCTCTTGATCCGGCAAACAAACCACCGCTGGTAGCGGTGGTTTTTTTGTTTGCAAGCAGCAGAT
TACGCGCAGAAAAAAAGGATCTCAAGAAGATCCTTTGATCTTTTCTACGGGGTCTGACGCTCAGTGGAAC
GAAAACTCACGTTAAGGGATTTTGGTCATGAGATTATCAAAAAGGATCTTCACCTAGATCCTTTTAAATT
AAAAATGAAGTTTTAAATCAATCTAAAGTATATATGAGTAAACTTGGTCTGACAGTTACCAATGCTTAAT
CAGTGAGGCACCTATCTCAGCGATCTGTCTATTTCGTTCATCCATAGTTGCCTGACTCCCCGTCGTGTAG
ATAACTACGATACGGGAGGGCTTACCATCTGGCCCCAGTGCTGCAATGATACCGCGAGACCCACGCTCAC
CGGCTCCAGATTTATCAGCAATAAACCAGCCAGCCGGAAGGGCCGAGCGCAGAAGTGGTCCTGCAACTTT
ATCCGCCTCCATCCAGTCTATTAATTGTTGCCGGGAAGCTAGAGTAAGTAGTTCGCCAGTTAATAGTTTG
CGCAACGTTGTTGCCATTGCTACAGGCATCGTGGTGTCACGCTCGTCGTTTGGTATGGCTTCATTCAGCT
CCGGTTCCCAACGATCAAGGCGAGTTACATGATCCCCCATGTTGTGCAAAAAAGCGGTTAGCTCCTTCGG
TCCTCCGATCGTTGTCAGAAGTAAGTTGGCCGCAGTGTTATCACTCATGGTTATGGCAGCACTGCATAAT
TCTCTTACTGTCATGCCATCCGTAAGATGCTTTTCTGTGACTGGTGAGTACTCAACCAAGTCATTCTGAG
AATAGTGTATGCGGCGACCGAGTTGCTCTTGCCCGGCGTCAATACGGGATAATACCGCGCCACATAGCAG
AACTTTAAAAGTGCTCATCATTGGAAAACGTTCTTCGGGGCGAAAACTCTCAAGGATCTTACCGCTGTTG
AGATCCAGTTCGATGTAACCCACTCGTGCACCCAACTGATCTTCAGCATCTTTTACTTTCACCAGCGTTT
CTGGGTGAGCAAAAACAGGAAGGCAAAATGCCGCAAAAAAGGGAATAAGGGCGACACGGAAATGTTGAAT
ACTCAT
